>Addgene plasmid #187020 | BFP-KASH2ext | addgene full sequence | sequence record 367312 | Addgene NGS Result
CTGCAGATATCCAGCACAGTGGCGGCCGCTCGAGTCTAGAGGGCCCGTTTAAACCCGCTGATCAATCGAA
ATGACCGACCAAGCGACGCCCAACCTGCCATCACGAGATTTCGATTCCACCGCCGCCTTCTATGAAAGGT
TGGGCTTCGGAATCGTTTTCCGGGACGCCGGCTGGATGATCCTCCAGCGCGGGGATCTCATGCTGGAGTT
CTTCGCCCACCCCAACTTGTTTATTGCAGCTTATAATGGTTACAAATAAAGCAATAGCATCACAAATTTC
ACAAATAAAGCATTTTTTTCACTGCATTCTAGTTGTGGTTTGTCCAAACTCATCAATGCTCGACGATAAG
CTTTGCAAAGATGGATAAAGTTTTAAACAGAGAGGAATCTTTGCAGCTAATGGACCTTCTAGGTCTTGAA
AGGAGTGGGAATTGGCTCCGGTGCCCGTCAGTGGGCAGAGCGCACATCGCCCACAGTCCCCGAGAAGTTG
GGGGGAGGGGTCGGCAATTGATCCGGTGCCTAGAGAAGGTGGCGCGGGGTAAACTGGGAAAGTGATGTCG
TGTACTGGCTCCGCCTTTTTCCCGAGGGTGGGGGAGAACCGTATATAAGTGCAGTAGTCGCCGTGAACGT
TCTTTTTCGCAACGGGTTTGCCGCCAGAACACAGGTAAGTGCCGTGTGTGGTTCCCGCGGGCCTGGCCTC
TTTACGGGTTATGGCCCTTGCGTGCCTTGAATTACTTCCACCTGGCTGCAGTACGTGATTCTTGATCCCG
AGCTTCGGGTTGGAAGTGGGTGGGAGAGTTCGAGGCCTTGCGCTTAAGGAGCCCCTTCGCCTCGTGCTTG
AGTTGAGGCCTGGCCTGGGCGCTGGGGCCGCCGCGTGCGAATCTGGTGGCACCTTCGCGCCTGTCTCGCT
GCTTTCGATAAGTCTCTAGCCATTTAAAATTTTTGATGACCTGCTGCGACGCTTTTTTTCTGGCAAGATA
GTCTTGTAAATGCGGGCCAAGATCTGCACACTGGTATTTCGGTTTTTGGGGCCGCGGGCGGCGACGGGGC
CCGTGCGTCCCAGCGCACATGTTCGGCGAGGCGGGGCCTGCGAGCGCGGCCACCGAGAATCGGACGGGGG
TAGTCTCAAGCTGGCCGGCCTGCTCTGGTGCCTGGCCTCGCGCCGCCGTGTATCGCCCCGCCCTGGGCGG
CAAGGCTGGCCCGGTCGGCACCAGTTGCGTGAGCGGAAAGATGGCCGCTTCCCGGCCCTGCTGCAGGGAG
CTCAAAATGGAGGACGCGGCGCTCGGGAGAGCGGGCGGGTGAGTCACCCACACAAAGGAAAAGGGCCTTT
CCGTCCTCAGCCGTCGCTTCATGTGACTCCACGGAGTACCGGGCGCCGTCCAGGCACCTCGATTAGTTCT
CGAGCTTTTGGAGTACGTCGTCTTTAGGTTGGGGGGAGGGGTTTTATGCGATGGAGTTTCCCCACACTGA
GTGGGTGGAGACTGAAGTTAGGCCAGCTTGGCACTTGATGTAATTCTCCTTGGAATTTGCCCTTTTTGAG
TTTGGATCTTGGTTCATTCTCAAGCCTCAGACAGTGGTTCAAAGTTTTTTTCTTCCATTTCAGGTGTCGT
GAGGAATTTCGACATTTAAATTTAATTAATCTCGACGGTATCGGTTGGGATCTGCCACCATGTCCAGACT
GGACAAGAGCAAAGTCATAAACGGCGCTCTGGAATTACTCAATGGAGTCGGTATCGAAGGCCTGACGACA
AGGAAACTCGCTCAAAAGCTGGGAGTTGAGCAGCCTACCCTGTACTGGCACGTGAAGAACAAGCGGGCCC
TGCTCGATGCCCTGCCAATCGAGATGCTGGACAGGCATCATACCCACTTCTGCCCCCTGGAAGGCGAGTC
ATGGCAAGACTTTCTGCGGAACAACGCCAAGTCATTCCGCTGTGCTCTCCTCTCACATCGCGACGGGGCT
AAAGTGCATCTCGGCACCCGCCCAACAGAGAAACAGTACGAAACCCTGGAAAATCAGCTCGCGTTCCTGT
GTCAGCAAGGCTTCTCCCTGGAGAACGCACTGTACGCTCTGTCCGCCGTGGGCCACTTTACACTGGGCTG
CGTATTGGAGGAACAGGAGCATCAAGTAGCAAAAGAGGAAAGAGAGACACCTACCACCGATTCTATGCCC
CCACTTCTGAGACAAGCAATTGAGCTGTTCGACCGGCAGGGAGCCGAACCTGCCTTCCTTTTCGGCCTGG
AACTAATCATATGTGGCCTGGAGAAACAGCTAAAGTGCGAAAGCGGCGGGCCGGCCGACGCCCTTGACGA
TTTTGACTTAGACATGCTCCCAGCCGATGCCCTTGACGACTTTGACCTTGATATGCTGCCTGCTGACGCT
CTTGACGATTTTGACCTTGACATGCTCCCCGGCTAACCCAAACCCGCTGATCCGCCCCTCTCCCTCCCCC
CCCCCTAACGTTACTGGCCGAAGCCGCTTGGAATAAGGCCGGTGTGCGTTTGTCTATATGTTATTTTCCA
CCATATTGCCGTCTTTTGGCAATGTGAGGGCCCGGAAACCTGGCCCTGTCTTCTTGACGAGCATTCCTAG
GGGTCTTTCCCCTCTCGCCAAAGGAATGCAAGGTCTGTTGAATGTCGTGAAGGAAGCAGTTCCTCTGGAA
GCTTCTTGAAGACAAACAACGTCTGTAGCGACCCTTTGCAGGCAGCGGAACCCCCCACCTGGCGACAGGT
GCCTCTGCGGCCAAAAGCCACGTGTATAAGATACACCTGCAAAGGCGGCACAACCCCAGTGCCACGTTGT
GAGTTGGATAGTTGTGGAAAGAGTCAAATGGCTCTCCTCAAGCGTATTCAACAAGGGGCTGAAGGATGCC
CAGAAGGTACCCCATTGTATGGGATCTGATCTGGGGCCTCGGTGCACATGCTTTACATGTGTTTAGTCGA
GGTTAAAAAAACGTCTAGGCCCCCCGAACCACGGGGACGTGGTTTTCCTTTGAAAAACACGATGATAATA
TGGCCACAACCATGGGATCGGCCATTGAACAAGATGGATTGCACGCAGGTTCTCCGGCCGCTTGGGTGGA
GAGGCTATTCGGCTATGACTGGGCACAACAGACAATCGGCTGCTCTGATGCCGCCGTGTTCCGGCTGTCA
GCGCAGGGGCGCCCGGTTCTTTTTGTCAAGACCGACCTGTCCGGTGCCCTGAATGAACTGCAGGACGAGG
CAGCGCGGCTATCGTGGCTGGCCACGACGGGCGTTCCTTGCGCAGCTGTGCTCGACGTTGTCACTGAAGC
GGGAAGGGACTGGCTGCTATTGGGCGAAGTGCCGGGGCAGGATCTCCTGTCATCTCACCTTGCTCCTGCC
GAGAAAGTATCCATCATGGCTGATGCAATGCGGCGGCTGCATACGCTTGATCCGGCTACCTGCCCATTCG
ACCACCAAGCGAAACATCGCATCGAGCGAGCACGTACTCGGATGGAAGCCGGTCTTGTCGATCAGGATGA
TCTGGACGAAGAGCATCAGGGGCTCGCGCCAGCCGAACTGTTCGCCAGGCTCAAGGCGCGCATGCCCGAC
GGCGAGGATCTCGTCGTGACCCATGGCGATGCCTGCTTGCCGAATATCATGGTGGAAAATGGCCGCTTTT
CTGGATTCATCGACTGTGGCCGGCTGGGTGTGGCGGACCGCTATCAGGACATAGCGTTGGCTACCCGTGA
TATTGCTGAAGAGCTTGGCGGCGAATGGGCTGACCGCTTCCTCGTGCTTTACGGTATCGCCGCTCCCGAT
TCGCAGCGCATCGCCTTCTATCGCCTTCTTGACGAGTTCTTCTGATGATCAGCCTCGACTGTGCCTTCTA
GTTGCCAGCCATCTGTTGTTTGCCCCTCCCCCGTGCCTTCCTTGACCCTGGAAGGTGCCACTCCCACTGT
CCTTTCCTAATAAAATGAGGAAATTGCATCGCATTGTCTGAGTAGGTGTCATTCTATTCTGGGGGGTGGG
GTGGGGCAGGACAGCAAGGGGGAGGATTGGGAAGACAATAGCAGGCATGCTGGGGATGCGGTGGGCTCTA
TGGCATCGATGCTAGTTAAAAGTTTTGTTACTTTATAGAAGAAATTTTGAGTTTTTGTTTTTTTTTAATA
AATAAATAAACATAAATAAATTGTTTGTTGAATTTATTATTAGTATGTAAGTGTAAATATAATAAAACTT
AATATCTATTCAAATTAATAAATAAACCTCGATATACAGACCGATAAAACACATGCGTCAATTTTACGCA
TGATTATCTTTAACGTACGTCACAATATGATTATCTTTCTAGGGTTAATCTAGTATACGCGTGAGCAAAA
GGCCAGCAAAAGGCCAGGAACCGTAAAAAGGCCGCGTTGCTGGCGTTTTTCCATAGGCTCCGCCCCCCTG
ACGAGCATCACAAAAATCGACGCTCAAGTCAGAGGTGGCGAAACCCGACAGGACTATAAAGATACCAGGC
GTTTCCCCCTGGAAGCTCCCTCGTGCGCTCTCCTGTTCCGACCCTGCCGCTTACCGGATACCTGTCCGCC
TTTCTCCCTTCGGGAAGCGTGGCGCTTTCTCATAGCTCACGCTGTAGGTATCTCAGTTCGGTGTAGGTCG
TTCGCTCCAAGCTGGGCTGTGTGCACGAACCCCCCGTTCAGCCCGACCGCTGCGCCTTATCCGGTAACTA
TCGTCTTGAGTCCAACCCGGTAAGACACGACTTATCGCCACTGGCAGCAGCCACTGGTAACAGGATTAGC
AGAGCGAGGTATGTAGGCGGTGCTACAGAGTTCTTGAAGTGGTGGCCTAACTACGGCTACACTAGAAGAA
CAGTATTTGGTATCTGCGCTCTGCTGAAGCCAGTTACCTTCGGAAAAAGAGTTGGTAGCTCTTGATCCGG
CAAACAAACCACCGCTGGTAGCGGTGGTTTTTTTGTTTGCAAGCAGCAGATTACGCGCAGAAAAAAAGGA
TCTCAAGAAGATCCTTTGATCTTTTCTACGGGGTCTGACGCTCAGTGGAACGAAAACTCACGTTAAGGGA
TTTTGGTCATGAGATTATCAAAAAGGATCTTCACCTAGATCCTTTTAAATTAAAAATGAAGTTTTAAATC
AATCTAAAGTATATATGAGTAAACTTGGTCTGACAGTTACCAATGCTTAATCAGTGAGGCACCTATCTCA
GCGATCTGTCTATTTCGTTCATCCATAGTTGCCTGACTCCCCGTCGTGTAGATAACTACGATACGGGAGG
GCTTACCATCTGGCCCCAGTGCTGCAATGATACCGCGAGACCCACGCTCACCGGCTCCAGATTTATCAGC
AATAAACCAGCCAGCCGGAAGGGCCGAGCGCAGAAGTGGTCCTGCAACTTTATCCGCCTCCATCCAGTCT
ATTAATTGTTGCCGGGAAGCTAGAGTAAGTAGTTCGCCAGTTAATAGTTTGCGCAACGTTGTTGCCATTG
CTACAGGCATCGTGGTGTCACGCTCGTCGTTTGGTATGGCTTCATTCAGCTCCGGTTCCCAACGATCAAG
GCGAGTTACATGATCCCCCATGTTGTGCAAAAAAGCGGTTAGCTCCTTCGGTCCTCCGATCGTTGTCAGA
AGTAAGTTGGCCGCAGTGTTATCACTCATGGTTATGGCAGCACTGCATAATTCTCTTACTGTCATGCCAT
CCGTAAGATGCTTTTCTGTGACTGGTGAGTACTCAACCAAGTCATTCTGAGAATAGTGTATGCGGCGACC
GAGTTGCTCTTGCCCGGCGTCAATACGGGATAATACCGCGCCACATAGCAGAACTTTAAAAGTGCTCATC
ATTGGAAAACGTTCTTCGGGGCGAAAACTCTCAAGGATCTTACCGCTGTTGAGATCCAGTTCGATGTAAC
CCACTCGTGCACCCAACTGATCTTCAGCATCTTTTACTTTCACCAGCGTTTCTGGGTGAGCAAAAACAGG
AAGGCAAAATGCCGCAAAAAAGGGAATAAGGGCGACACGGAAATGTTGAATACTCATACTCTTCCTTTTT
CAATATTATTGAAGCATTTATCAGGGTTATTGTCTCATGAGCGGATACATATTTGAATGTATTTAGAAAA
ATAAACAAATAGGGGTTCCGCGCACATTTCCCCGAAAAGTGCCACCGCTAGATTAACCCTAGAAAGATAG
TCTGCGTAAAATTGACGCATGCATTCTTGAAATATTGCTCTCTCTTTCTAAATAGCGCGAATCCGTCGCT
GTGCATTTAGGACATCTCAGTCGCCGCTTGGAGCTCCCGTGAGGCGTGCTTGTCAATGCGGTAAGTGTCA
CTGATTTTGAACTATAACGACCGCGTGAGTCAAAATGACGCATGATTATCTTTTACGTGACTTTTAAGAT
TTAACTCATACGATAATTATATTGTTATTTCATGTTCTACTTACGTGATAACTTATTATATATATATTTT
CTTGTTATAGATATCGGGTCAGCTTGGCCTAGCGCTGTCGAGTTTACCACTCCCTATCAGTGATAGAGAA
AAGTGAAAGTCGAGTTTACCACTCCCTATCAGTGATAGAGAAAAGTGAAAGTCGAGTTTACCACTCCCTA
TCAGTGATAGAGAAAAGTGAAAGTCGAGTTTACCACTCCCTATCAGTGATAGAGAAAAGTGAAAGTCGAG
TTTACCACTCCCTATCAGTGATAGAGAAAAGTGAAAGTCGAGTTTACCACTCCCTATCAGTGATAGAGAA
AAGTGAAAGTCGAGTTTACCACTCCCTATCAGTGATAGAGAAAAGTGAAAGTCGAGCTCGGTACCCGGGT
CGAGGTAGGCGTGTACGGTGGGAGGCCTATATAAGCAGAGCTCGTTTAGTGAACCGTCAGATCGCCTGGA
GACGCCATCCACGCTGTTTTGACCTCCATAGAAGACACCGGGACCGATCCAGCCTCCGCGGAATTTGATT
AGCTTTATTGCGGTAGTTTATCACAGTTAAATTGCTAACGCAGTCAGTGCTTCTGACACAACAGTCTCGA
ACTTAAGCTGCAGTGACTCTCTTAAGGTAGCCTTGCAGAAGTTGGTCGTGAGGCACTGGGCAGGTAAGTA
TCAAGGTTACAAGACAGGTTTAAGGAGACCAATAGAAACTGGGCTTGTCGAGACAGAGAAGACTCTTGCG
TTTCTGATAGGCACCTATTGGTCTTACTGACATCCACTTTGCCTTTCTCTCCACAGGTGTCCACTCCCAG
TTCAATTACAGCTCTTAAGGCTAGAGGATCCCACCATGGCTAGCGGCGGAAGCGAGCTGATTAAGGAGAA
CATGCACATGAAGCTGTACATGGAGGGCACCGTGGACAACCATCACTTCAAGTGCACATCCGAGGGCGAA
GGCAAGCCCTACGAGGGCACCCAGACCATGAGAATCAAGGTGGTCGAGGGCGGCCCTCTCCCCTTCGCCT
TCGACATCCTGGCTACTAGCTTCCTCTACGGCAGCAAGACCTTCATCAACCACACCCAGGGCATCCCCGA
CTTCTTCAAGCAGTCCTTCCCTGAGGGCTTCACATGGGAGAGAGTCACCACATACGAAGACGGGGGCGTG
CTGACCGCTACCCAGGACACCAGCCTCCAGGACGGCTGCCTCATCTACAACGTCAAGATCAGAGGGGTGA
ACTTCACATCCAACGGCCCTGTGATGCAGAAGAAAACACTCGGCTGGGAGGCCTTCACCGAGACGCTGTA
CCCCGCTGACGGCGGCCTGGAAGGCAGAAACGACATGGCCCTGAAGCTTGTGGGCGGGAGCCATCTGATC
GCAAACGCCAAGACCACATATAGATCCAAGAAACCCGCTAAGAACCTCAAGATGCCTGGCGTCTACTATG
TGGACTACAGACTGGAAAGAATCAAGGAGGCCAACAACGAGACCTACGTCGAGCAGCACGAGGTGGCAGT
GGCCAGATACTGCGACCTCCCTAGCAAACTGGGGCACAAGCTTAATGGCGGACCTAGGTCCGGACTCAGA
TCTAGCTCCCAGCCTAGACGATCCTTCCTCTCAAGGGTGATCAGGGCAGCGCTACCGTTGCAGCTGCTTC
TGCTGCTGCTGCTGCTCCTGGCCTGCCTGCTACCTGCCTCTGAAGATGACTACAGCTGCACCCAGGCCAA
CAACTTTGCCCGATCCTTCTACCCCATGCTGCGGTACACCAACGGGCCACCTCCCACCGCTGCATAGGAA
TT
Features (pLannotate 1.2.2; 19 found; start..end, strand, type, name):
     71..229     +  CDS            ble (fragment): BLE_KLEPN - Experimental evidence at protein level: Swiss-Prot protein existence level 1. Binding protein with a strong affinity to the bleomycin family of antibiotics. Binds to CL990; an antimitotic-antibiotic compound. From Klebsiella pneumoniae.
    224..305     +  polyA_signal   SV40 poly(A) signal: SV40 polyadenylation signal
    361..427     +  CDS            small t antigen (fragment): SV40 (simian virus 40) small t antigen
    453..664     +  promoter       EF-1α core promoter: core promoter for human elongation factor EF-1α
    665..1603    +  intron         EF-1α intron A: intron upstream of the start codon of human EF-1α
   1670..2367    +  CDS            rtTA3 (fragment): reverse tetracycline transactivator 3 activates expression from Tet-responsive promoters in the presence of doxycycline
   2297..2407    +  CDS            VP48: 3 tandem repeats of the minimal activation domain of herpes simplex virus VP16 (Cheng et al., 2013)
   2546..3008    +  misc_feature   IRES: internal ribosome entry site (IRES) of the encephalomyocarditis virus (EMCV)
   3022..3825    +  CDS            NeoR/KanR: aminoglycoside phosphotransferase from Tn5; aph(3')-II (or nptII); confers resistance to neomycin, kanamycin, and G418 (Geneticin®)
   3839..4063    +  polyA_signal   bGH poly(A) signal: bovine growth hormone polyadenylation signal
   4388..4976    -  rep_origin     ori: high-copy-number ColE1/pMB1/pBR322/pUC origin of replication
   5147..6007    -  CDS            AmpR: β-lactamase; bla; confers resistance to ampicillin, carbenicillin, and related antibiotics
   6008..6112    -  promoter       AmpR promoter: bla
   6491..6761    +  protein_bind   tetracycline response element: contains seven copies of the tetracycline operator tetO tetracycline repressor TetR
   6772..6789    +  misc_feature   MCS (fragment): pUC18/19 multiple cloning site
   6794..6832    +  promoter       minimal CMV promoter: human cytomegalovirus (CMV) immediate early promoter
   7064..7196    +  intron         chimeric intron: chimera between introns from human β-globin and immunoglobulin heavy chain genes
   7246..7956    +  CDS            mTagBFP2: mTagBFP2 is a basic (constitutively fluorescent) blue fluorescent protein published in 2011, derived from Entacmaea quadricolor. It is reported to be a very rapidly-maturing monomer with very low acid sensitivity.
   7933..8178    +  CDS            Syne3 (fragment): SYNE3_MOUSE - Experimental evidence at protein level: Swiss-Prot protein existence level 1. As a component of the LINC (LInker of Nucleoskeleton and Cytoskeleton) complex involved in the connection between the nuclear lamina and the cytoskeleton. The nucleocytoplasmic interactions established by the LINC complex play an important role in the transmission of mechanical forces across the nuclear envelope and in nuclear movement and positioning. Probable anchoring protein which tethers the nucleus to the cytoskeleton by binding PLEC which can associate with the intermediate filament system. Plays
