[The description below was written by a language model from this plasmid's Addgene catalogue record and pLannotate feature annotations shown in this document.]
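Description:
BFP-KASH2ext is a doxycycline-inducible mammalian expression plasmid built on a pPB backbone. That name is usually associated with piggyBac transposon vectors, but no transposon terminal repeats are annotated in the feature table, so this cannot be confirmed from the record. It is propagated in E. coli as a high-copy plasmid through a ColE1/pUC-type origin and selected with ampicillin through the β-lactamase gene and its native promoter.

The plasmid carries an all-in-one Tet-On arrangement. A tetracycline response element with seven tetO copies sits upstream of a minimal CMV promoter and a chimeric β-globin/immunoglobulin intron. This unit drives a blue fluorescent protein (annotated as mTagBFP2, catalogued as tagBFP) fused at its C-terminus to the mouse insert KASH2ext. The automated annotation labels the insert region as a fragment of mouse Syne3, probably because KASH domains are conserved among nesprins; the catalogue name points to a nesprin-2 KASH domain, and the record does not resolve this difference. Partial ble and SV40 small t annotations and an SV40 polyadenylation signal follow the insert. A separate constitutive unit uses the human EF-1α core promoter and intron A to express rtTA3, followed by an EMCV IRES and NeoR/KanR with a bGH polyadenylation signal. Cells selected with G418 therefore also produce the transactivator, which switches on the TRE cassette when doxycycline is added.

The stated purpose is to serve as a control for inducible disruption of the LINC complex, which couples the nucleus to the cytoskeleton. The "ext" suffix suggests an extended KASH domain, but the record does not describe the modification or how it renders the construct a control.
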