Addgene plasmid #187020: BFP-KASH2ext
Purpose: Control for inducible disruption of LINC Complex
Depositing lab: Jan Lammerding. Depositing organization: Cornell University.
Backbone
  Vector backbone: pPB
  Vector type: Mammalian Expression
Growth in bacteria
  Bacterial resistance: Ampicillin, 100 μg/mL
  Growth temperature: 37°C
  Growth strain: DH5alpha
  Copy number: High Copy
Gene/Insert
  Gene/Insert name: KASH2ext
  Species: M. musculus (mouse)
  Tag / fusion protein: tagBFP (N terminal on insert)
  Cloning method: Gibson Cloning
Terms and licenses: Academic/Nonprofit Terms; Industry Terms: Not Available to Industry
Depositor comments: Inducible construct via doxycycline addition
How to cite: BFP-KASH2ext was a gift from Jan Lammerding (Addgene plasmid # 187020 ; http://n2t.net/addgene:187020 ; RRID:Addgene_187020)
